>Addgene plasmid #142806 | TFORF1498 | addgene full sequence | sequence record 462902 | Addgene NGS Result
TTAATGTAGTCTTATGCAATACTCTTGTAGTCTTGCAACATGGTAACGATGAGTTAGCAACATGCCTTAC
AAGGAGAGAAAAAGCACCGTGCATGCCGATTGGTGGAAGTAAGGTGGTACGATCGTGCCTTATTAGGAAG
GCAACAGACGGGTCTGACATGGATTGGACGAACCACTGAATTGCCGCATTGCAGAGATATTGTATTTAAG
TGCCTAGCTCGATACATAAACGGGTCTCTCTGGTTAGACCAGATCTGAGCCTGGGAGCTCTCTGGCTAAC
TAGGGAACCCACTGCTTAAGCCTCAATAAAGCTTGCCTTGAGTGCTTCAAGTAGTGTGTGCCCGTCTGTT
GTGTGACTCTGGTAACTAGAGATCCCTCAGACCCTTTTAGTCAGTGTGGAAAATCTCTAGCAGTGGCGCC
CGAACAGGGACTTGAAAGCGAAAGGGAAACCAGAGGAGCTCTCTCGACGCAGGACTCGGCTTGCTGAAGC
GCGCACGGCAAGAGGCGAGGGGCGGCGACTGGTGAGTACGCCAAAAATTTTGACTAGCGGAGGCTAGAAG
GAGAGAGATGGGTGCGAGAGCGTCAGTATTAAGCGGGGGAGAATTAGATCGCGATGGGAAAAAATTCGGT
TAAGGCCAGGGGGAAAGAAAAAATATAAATTAAAACATATAGTATGGGCAAGCAGGGAGCTAGAACGATT
CGCAGTTAATCCTGGCCTGTTAGAAACATCAGAAGGCTGTAGACAAATACTGGGACAGCTACAACCATCC
CTTCAGACAGGATCAGAAGAACTTAGATCATTATATAATACAGTAGCAACCCTCTATTGTGTGCATCAAA
GGATAGAGATAAAAGACACCAAGGAAGCTTTAGACAAGATAGAGGAAGAGCAAAACAAAAGTAAGACCAC
CGCACAGCAAGCGGCCGCTGATCTTCAGACCTGGAGGAGGAGATATGAGGGACAATTGGAGAAGTGAATT
ATATAAATATAAAGTAGTAAAAATTGAACCATTAGGAGTAGCACCCACCAAGGCAAAGAGAAGAGTGGTG
CAGAGAGAAAAAAGAGCAGTGGGAATAGGAGCTTTGTTCCTTGGGTTCTTGGGAGCAGCAGGAAGCACTA
TGGGCGCAGCGTCAATGACGCTGACGGTACAGGCCAGACAATTATTGTCTGGTATAGTGCAGCAGCAGAA
CAATTTGCTGAGGGCTATTGAGGCGCAACAGCATCTGTTGCAACTCACAGTCTGGGGCATCAAGCAGCTC
CAGGCAAGAATCCTGGCTGTGGAAAGATACCTAAAGGATCAACAGCTCCTGGGGATTTGGGGTTGCTCTG
GAAAACTCATTTGCACCACTGCTGTGCCTTGGAATGCTAGTTGGAGTAATAAATCTCTGGAACAGATTTG
GAATCACACGACCTGGATGGAGTGGGACAGAGAAATTAACAATTACACAAGCTTAATACACTCCTTAATT
GAAGAATCGCAAAACCAGCAAGAAAAGAATGAACAAGAATTATTGGAATTAGATAAATGGGCAAGTTTGT
GGAATTGGTTTAACATAACAAATTGGCTGTGGTATATAAAATTATTCATAATGATAGTAGGAGGCTTGGT
AGGTTTAAGAATAGTTTTTGCTGTACTTTCTATAGTGAATAGAGTTAGGCAGGGATATTCACCATTATCG
TTTCAGACCCACCTCCCAACCCCGAGGGGACCCATGCATTGCATCTCAATTAGTCAGCAACCAGGTGTGG
AAAGTCCCCAGGCTCCCCAGCAGGCAGAAGTATGCAAAGCATGCGTCTCAATTAGTCAGCAACCATAGTC
CCGCCCCTAACTCCGCCCATCCCGCCCCTAACTCCGCCCAGTTCCGCCCATTCTCCGCCCCATGGCTGAC
TAATTTTTTTTATTTATGCAGAGGCCGAGGCCGCCTCGGCCTCTGAGCTATTCCAGAAGTAGTGAGGAGG
CTTTTTTGGAGGCCTAGGCTTTTGCAAAAAGCTTTCTAGAGGTACCACCGGAGCTTACCATGACCGAGTA
CAAGCCCACGGTGCGCCTCGCCACCCGCGACGACGTCCCCAGGGCCGTACGCACCCTCGCCGCCGCGTTC
GCCGACTACCCCGCCACGCGCCACACCGTCGATCCGGACCGCCACATCGAGCGGGTCACCGAGCTGCAAG
AACTCTTCCTCACGCGCGTCGGGCTCGACATCGGCAAGGTGTGGGTCGCGGACGACGGCGCCGCCGTGGC
GGTCTGGACCACGCCGGAGAGCGTCGAAGCGGGGGCGGTGTTCGCCGAGATCGGCCCGCGCATGGCCGAG
TTGAGCGGTTCCCGGCTGGCCGCGCAGCAACAGATGGAAGGCCTCCTGGCGCCGCACCGGCCCAAGGAGC
CCGCGTGGTTCCTGGCCACCGTCGGCGTCTCGCCCGACCACCAGGGCAAGGGTCTGGGCAGCGCCGTCGT
GCTCCCCGGAGTGGAGGCGGCCGAGCGCGCCGGGGTGCCCGCCTTCCTGGAGACCTCCGCGCCCCGCAAC
CTCCCCTTCTACGAGCGGCTCGGCTTCACCGTCACCGCCGACGTCGAGGTGCCCGAAGGACCGCGCACCT
GGTGCATGACCCGCAAGCCCGGTGCCAGTTAACGAATTCTAGATCTTGAGACAAATGGCAGTATTCATCC
ACAATTTTAAAAGAAAAGGGGGGATTGGGGGGTACAGTGCAGGGGAAAGAATAGTAGACATAATAGCAAC
AGACATACAAACTAAAGAATTACAAAAACAAATTACAAAAATTCAAAATTTTCGGGTTTATTACAGGGAC
AGCAGAGATCCACTTTGGCGCCGGCTCGAGGCCTGCAGGTGCAAAGATGGATAAAGTTTTAAACAGAGAG
GAATCTTTGCAGCTAATGGACCTTCTAGGTCTTGAAAGGAGTGGGAATTGGCTCCGGTGCCCGTCAGTGG
GCAGAGCGCACATCGCCCACAGTCCCCGAGAAGTTGGGGGGAGGGGTCGGCAATTGAACCGGTGCCTAGA
GAAGGTGGCGCGGGGTAAACTGGGAAAGTGATGTCGTGTACTGGCTCCGCCTTTTTCCCGAGGGTGGGGG
AGAACCGTATATAAGTGCAGTAGTCGCCGTGAACGTTCTTTTTCGCAACGGGTTTGCCGCCAGAACACAG
GTAAGTGCCGTGTGTGGTTCCCGCGGGCCTGGCCTCTTTACGGGTTATGGCCCTTGCGTGCCTTGAATTA
CTTCCACCTGGCTGCAGTACGTGATTCTTGATCCCGAGCTTCGGGTTGGAAGTGGGTGGGAGAGTTCGAG
GCCTTGCGCTTAAGGAGCCCCTTCGCCTCGTGCTTGAGTTGAGGCCTGGCCTGGGCGCTGGGGCCGCCGC
GTGCGAATCTGGTGGCACCTTCGCGCCTGTCTCGCTGCTTTCGATAAGTCTCTAGCCATTTAAAATTTTT
GATGACCTGCTGCGACGCTTTTTTTCTGGCAAGATAGTCTTGTAAATGCGGGCCAAGATCTGCACACTGG
TATTTCGGTTTTTGGGGCCGCGGGCGGCGACGGGGCCCGTGCGTCCCAGCGCACATGTTCGGCGAGGCGG
GGCCTGCGAGCGCGGCCACCGAGAATCGGACGGGGGTAGTCTCAAGCTGGCCGGCCTGCTCTGGTGCCTG
GCCTCGCGCCGCCGTGTATCGCCCCGCCCTGGGCGGCAAGGCTGGCCCGGTCGGCACCAGTTGCGTGAGC
GGAAAGATGGCCGCTTCCCGGCCCTGCTGCAGGGAGCTCAAAATGGAGGACGCGGCGCTCGGGAGAGCGG
GCGGGTGAGTCACCCACACAAAGGAAAAGGGCCTTTCCGTCCTCAGCCGTCGCTTCATGTGACTCCACGG
AGTACCGGGCGCCGTCCAGGCACCTCGATTAGTTCTCGAGCTTTTGGAGTACGTCGTCTTTAGGTTGGGG
GGAGGGGTTTTATGCGATGGAGTTTCCCCACACTGAGTGGGTGGAGACTGAAGTTAGGCCAGCTTGGCAC
TTGATGTAATTCTCCTTGGAATTTGCCCTTTTTGAGTTTGGATCTTGGTTCATTCTCAAGCCTCAGACAG
TGGTTCAAAGTTTTTTTCTTCCATTTCAGGTGTCGTGAGGCTAGCACCGCCACCATGTTCGAGGACAAGC
CCCACGCTGAGGGGGCGGCGGTGGTCGCCGCAGCCGGGGAGGCGCTACAGGCCCTGTGCCAGGAGCTGAA
CCTGGACGAGGGGAGCGCGGCCGAAGCCCTGGACGACTTTACTGCCATCCGAGGCAACTACAGCCTAGAG
GGAGAAGTTACACACTGGTTGGCATGTTCATTATATGTTGCATGCCGCAAAAGCATTATTCCCACGGTTG
GAAAGGGTATCATGGAAGGCAACTGTGTTTCACTTACCAGAATACTACGTTCAGCTAAATTAAGTTTAAT
ACAATTTTTTAGTAAAATGAAGAAATGGATGGACATGTCAAATCTACCACAAGAATTTCGTGAACGTATA
GAAAGGCTAGAGAGAAATTTTGAGGTGTCTACTGTAATATTCAAAAAATATGAGCCAATTTTTTTAGATA
TATTTCAAAATCCATATGAAGAACCACCAAAGTTACCACGAAGCCGGAAGCAGAGGAGGATTCCTTGCAG
TGTTAAGGATCTGTTTAATTTCTGTTGGACACTTTTTGTTTATACTAAGGGTAATTTTCGGATGATTGGG
GATGACTTAGTAAACTCTTATCATTTACTTCTATGCTGCTTGGATCTGATTTTTGCCAATGCGATTATGT
GCCCAAATAGACAAGACTTGCTAAATCCATCATTTAAAGGTTTACCATCTGATTTTCATACTGCTGACTT
TACGGCTTCTGAAGAGCCACCCTGCATCATTGCTGTACTGTGTGAACTGCATGATGGACTTCTCGTAGAA
GCAAAAGGAATAAAGGAGCACTACTTTAAGCCATATATTTCAAAACTCTTTGACAGGAAGATATTAAAAG
GAGAATGCCTCCTGGACCTTTCAAGTTTTACTGATAATAGCAAAGCAGTGAATAAGGAGTATGAAGAGTA
TGTTCTAACTGTTGGTGATTTTGATGAGAGGATCTTTTTGGGAGCAGACGCAGAAGAGGAAATTGGAACA
CCTCGAAAGTTCACTCGTGACACCCCATTAGGGAAACTGACAGCACAGGCTAATGTGGAGTATAACCTTC
AACAGCACTTTGAAAAAAAAAGGTCATTTGCACCTTCTACCCCACTGACCGGACGGAGATATTTACGAGA
AAAAGAAGCAGTCATTACTCCTGTTGCATCAGCCACCCAAAGTGTGAGCCGGTTACAGAGTATTGTGGCT
GGTCTGAAAAATGCACCAAGTGACCAACTTATAAATATTTTTGAATCTTGTGTGCGTAATCCTGTGGAAA
ACATTATGAAAATACTAAAAGGAATAGGAGAGACTTTCTGTCAACACTATACTCAATCAACAGATGAACA
GCCAGGATCTCACATAGACTTTGCTGTAAACAGACTAAAGCTGGCAGAAATTTTGTATTATAAAATACTA
GAGACTGTAATGGTTCAGGAAACACGAAGACTTCATGGAATGGACATGTCAGTTCTTTTAGAGCAAGATA
TATTTCATCGTTCCTTGATGGCTTGTTGTTTGGAAATTGTGCTCTTTGCCTATAGCTCACCTCGTACTTT
TCCTTGGATTATTGAAGTTCTCAACTTGCAACCATTTTACTTTTATAAGGTTATTGAGGTGGTGATCCGC
TCAGAAGAGGGGCTCTCAAGGGACATGGTGAAACACCTAAACAGCATTGAAGAACAGATTTTGGAGAGTT
TAGCATGGAGTCACGATTCTGCACTGTGGGAGGCTCTCCAGGTTTCTGCAAACAAAGTTCCTACCTGTGA
AGAAGTTATATTCCCAAATAACTTTGAAACAGGAAATGGAGGAAATGTGCAGGGACATCTTCCCCTGATG
CCAATGTCTCCTCTAATGCACCCAAGAGTCAAGGAAGTTCGAACTGACAGTGGGAGTCTTCGAAGAGATA
TGCAACCATTGTCTCCAATTTCTGTCCATGAACGCTACAGTTCTCCTACCGCAGGGAGTGCTAAGAGAAG
ACTCTTTGGAGAGGACCCCCCAAAGGAAATGCTTATGGACAAGATCATAACAGAAGGAACAAAATTGAAA
ATCGCTCCTTCTTCAAGCATTACTGCTGAAAATGTATCAATTTTACCTGGTCAAACTCTTCTAACAATGG
CCACAGCCCCAGTAACAGGAACAACAGGACATAAAGTTACAATTCCATTACATGGTGTCGCAAATGATGC
TGGAGAGATCACACTGATACCTCTTTCCATGAATACAAATCAGGAGTCCAAAGTCAAGAGTCCTGTATCA
CTTACTGCTCATTCATTAATTGGTGCTTCTCCAAAACAGACCAATCTGACTAAAGCACAAGAGGTACATT
CAACTGGAATAAACAGGCCAAAGAGAACTGGGTCCTTAGCACTATTTTACAGAAAGGTCTATCATTTGGC
AAGTGTACGCTTACGTGATCTATGTCTAAAACTGGATGTTTCAAATGAGTTACGAAGGAAGATATGGACG
TGTTTTGAATTCACTTTAGTTCACTGTCCTGATCTAATGAAAGACAGGCATTTGGATCAGCTCCTCCTTT
GTGCCTTTTATATCATGGCAAAGGTAACAAAAGAAGAAAGAACTTTTCAAGAAATTATGAAAAGTTATAG
GAATCAGCCCCAAGCTAATAGTCACGTATATAGAAGTGTTCTGCTGAAAAGTATTCCAAGAGAAGTTGTG
GCATATAATAAAAATATAAATGATGACTTTGAAATGATAGATTGTGACTTAGAAGATGCTACAAAAACAC
CTGACTGTTCCAGTGGACCAGTGAAAGAGGAAAGAGGTGATCTTATAAAATTTTACAATACAATATATGT
AGGAAGAGTGAAGTCATTTGCACTGAAATACGACTTGGCGAATCAGGACCATATGATGGATGCTCCACCA
CTCTCTCCTTTTCCACATATTAAACAACAGCCAGGCTCACCACGCCGCATTTCCCAGCAGCACTCCATTT
ATATTTCCCCGCACAAGAATGGGTCAGGCCTTACACCAAGAAGCGCTCTGCTGTACAAGTTCAATGGCAG
CCCTTCTAAGAGTTTGAAAGATATCAACAACATGATAAGGCAAGGTGAGCAGAGAACCAAGAAGCGAGTA
ATAGCCATCGATAGTGATGCAGAATCCCCTGCCAAACGCGTCTGTCAAGAAAATGATGACGTTTTACTGA
AACGACTACAGGATGTTGTCAGTGAAAGAGCAAATCATTAGTAATGAACTAGTCCGTAACTTGAAAGTAT
TTCGATTTCTTGGCTTTATATATCTTGTGGAAAGGACGAACTTGCTACTGACACCACACCACAACGCGTT
AAGTCGACAATCAACCTCTGGATTACAAAATTTGTGAAAGATTGACTGGTATTCTTAACTATGTTGCTCC
TTTTACGCTATGTGGATACGCTGCTTTAATGCCTTTGTATCATGCTATTGCTTCCCGTATGGCTTTCATT
TTCTCCTCCTTGTATAAATCCTGGTTGCTGTCTCTTTATGAGGAGTTGTGGCCCGTTGTCAGGCAACGTG
GCGTGGTGTGCACTGTGTTTGCTGACGCAACCCCCACTGGTTGGGGCATTGCCACCACCTGTCAGCTCCT
TTCCGGGACTTTCGCTTTCCCCCTCCCTATTGCCACGGCGGAACTCATCGCCGCCTGCCTTGCCCGCTGC
TGGACAGGGGCTCGGCTGTTGGGCACTGACAATTCCGTGGTGTTGTCGGGGAAATCATCGTCCTTTCCTT
GGCTGCTCGCCTGTGTTGCCACCTGGATTCTGCGCGGGACGTCCTTCTGCTACGTCCCTTCGGCCCTCAA
TCCAGCGGACCTTCCTTCCCGCGGCCTGCTGCCGGCTCTGCGGCCTCTTCCGCGTCTTCGCCTTCGCCCT
CAGACGAGTCGGATCTCCCTTTGGGCCGCCTCCCCGCGTCGACTTTAAGACCAATGACTTACAAGGCAGC
TGTAGATCTTAGCCACTTTTTAAAAGAAAAGGGGGGACTGGAAGGGCTAATTCACTCCCAACGAAGACAA
GATCTGCTTTTTGCTTGTACTGGGTCTCTCTGGTTAGACCAGATCTGAGCCTGGGAGCTCTCTGGCTAAC
TAGGGAACCCACTGCTTAAGCCTCAATAAAGCTTGCCTTGAGTGCTTCAAGTAGTGTGTGCCCGTCTGTT
GTGTGACTCTGGTAACTAGAGATCCCTCAGACCCTTTTAGTCAGTGTGGAAAATCTCTAGCAGTACGTAT
AGTAGTTCATGTCATCTTATTATTCAGTATTTATAACTTGCAAAGAAATGAATATCAGAGAGTGAGAGGA
ACTTGTTTATTGCAGCTTATAATGGTTACAAATAAAGCAATAGCATCACAAATTTCACAAATAAAGCATT
TTTTTCACTGCATTCTAGTTGTGGTTTGTCCAAACTCATCAATGTATCTTATCATGTCTGGCTCTAGCTA
TCCCGCCCCTAACTCCGCCCATCCCGCCCCTAACTCCGCCCAGTTCCGCCCATTCTCCGCCCCATGGCTG
ACTAATTTTTTTTATTTATGCAGAGGCCGAGGCCGCCTCGGCCTCTGAGCTATTCCAGAAGTAGTGAGGA
GGCTTTTTTGGAGGCCTAGGGACGTACCCAATTCGCCCTATAGTGAGTCGTATTACGCGCGCTCACTGGC
CGTCGTTTTACAACGTCGTGACTGGGAAAACCCTGGCGTTACCCAACTTAATCGCCTTGCAGCACATCCC
CCTTTCGCCAGCTGGCGTAATAGCGAAGAGGCCCGCACCGATCGCCCTTCCCAACAGTTGCGCAGCCTGA
ATGGCGAATGGG
[124 nt withheld, positions 8903-9026]
C
[91 nt withheld, positions 9028-9118]
A
[49 nt withheld, positions 9120-9168]
CCTTTGACGTTGGAGTCCACGTTCTTT
[37 nt withheld, positions 9196-9232]
ACCCTATCTCGGTCTATTCTTTTGATTTATAAGGGATTTTGCCGATTTCGGCCTATTGGTTAAAAAATGA
GCTGATTTAACAAAAATTTAACGCGAATTTTAACAAAATATTAACGCTTACAATTTAGGTGGCACTTTTC
GGGGAAATGTGCGCGGAACCCCTATTTGTTTATTTTTCTAAATACATTCAAATATGTATCCGCTCATGAG
ACAATAACCCTGATAAATGCTTCAATAATATTGAAAAAGGAAGAGTATGAGTATTCAACATTTCCGTGTC
GCCCTTATTCCCTTTTTTGCGGCATTTTGCCTTCCTGTTTTTGCTCACCCAGAAACGCTGGTGAAAGTAA
AAGATGCTGAAGATCAGTTGGGTGCACGAGTGGGTTACATCGAACTGGATCTCAACAGCGGTAAGATCCT
TGAGAGTTTTCGCCCCGAAGAACGTTTTCCAATGATGAGCACTTTTAAAGTTCTGCTATGTGGCGCGGTA
TTATCCCGTATTGACGCCGGGCAAGAGCAACTCGGTCGCCGCATACACTATTCTCAGAATGACTTGGTTG
AGTACTCACCAGTCACAGAAAAGCATCTTACGGATGGCATGACAGTAAGAGAATTATGCAGTGCTGCCAT
AACCATGAGTGATAACACTGCGGCCAACTTACTTCTGACAACGATCGGAGGACCGAAGGAGCTAACCGCT
TTTTTGCACAACATGGGGGATCATGTAACTCGCCTTGATCGTTGGGAACCGGAGCTGAATGAAGCCATAC
CAAACGACGAGCGTGACACCACGATGCCTGTAGCAATGGCAACAACGTTGCGCAAACTATTAACTGGCGA
ACTACTTACTCTAGCTTCCCGGCAACAATTAATAGACTGGATGGAGGCGGATAAAGTTGCAGGACCACTT
CTGCGCTCGGCCCTTCCGGCTGGCTGGTTTATTGCTGATAAATCTGGAGCCGGTGAGCGTGGGTCTCGCG
GTATCATTGCAGCACTGGGGCCAGATGGTAAGCCCTCCCGTATCGTAGTTATCTACACGACGGGGAGTCA
GGCAACTATGGATGAACGAAATAGACAGATCGCTGAGATAGGTGCCTCACTGATTAAGCATTGGTAACTG
TCAGACCAAGTTTACTCATATATACTTTAGATTGATTTAAAACTTCATTTTTAATTTAAAAGGATCTAGG
TGAAGATCCTTTTTGATAATCTCATGACCAAAATCCCTTAACGTGAGTTTTCGTTCCACTGAGCGTCAGA
CCCCGTAGAAAAGATCAAAGGATCTTCTTGAGATCCTTTTTTTCTGCGCGTAATCTGCTGCTTGCAAACA
AAAAAACCACCGCTACCAGCGGTGGTTTGTTTGCCGGATCAAGAGCTACCAACTCTTTTTCCGAAGGTAA
CTGGCTTCAGCAGAGCGCAGATACCAAATACTGTTCTTCTAGTGTAGCCGTAGTTAGGCCACCACTTCAA
GAACTCTGTAGCACCGCCTACATACCTCGCTCTGCTAATCCTGTTACCAGTGGCTGCTGCCAGTGGCGAT
AAGTCGTGTCTTACCGGGTTGGACTCAAGACGATAGTTACCGGATAAGGCGCAGCGGTCGGGCTGAACGG
GGGGTTCGTGCACACAGCCCAGCTTGGAGCGAACGACCTACACCGAACTGAGATACCTACAGCGTGAGCT
ATGAGAAAGCGCCACGCTTCCCGAAGGGAGAAAGGCGGACAGGTATCCGGTAAGCGGCAGGGTCGGAACA
GGAGAGCGCACGAGGGAGCTTCCAGGGGGAAACGCCTGGTATCTTTATAGTCCTGTCGGGTTTCGCCACC
TCTGACTTGAGCGTCGATTTTTGTGATGCTCGTCAGGGGGGCGGAGCCTATGGAAAAACGCCAGCAACGC
GGCCTTTTTACGGTTCCTGGCCTTTTGCTGGCCTTTTGCTCACATGTTCTTTCCTGCGTTATCCCCTGAT
TCTGTGGATAACCGTATTACCGCCTTTGAGTGAGCTGATACCGCTCGCCGCAGCCGAACGACCGAGCGCA
GCGAGTCAGTGAGCGAGGAAGCGGAAGAGCGCCCAATACGCAAACCGCCTCTCCCCGCGCGTTGGCCGAT
TCATTAATGCAGCTGGCACGACAGGTTTCCCGACTGGAAAGCGGGCAGTGAGCGCAACGCAATTAATGTG
AGTTAGCTCACTCATTAGGCACCCCAGGCTTTACACTTTATGCTTCCGGCTCGTATGTTGTGTGGAATTG
TGAGCGGATAACAATTTCACACAGGAAACAGCTATGACCATGATTACGCCAAGCGCGCAATTAACCCTCA
CTAAAGGGAACAAAAGCTGGAGCTGCAAGC
Features (pLannotate 1.2.2; 31 found; start..end, strand, type, name):
      5..231     +  promoter       RSV promoter: Rous sarcoma virus enhancer/promoter
    232..412     +  LTR            5' LTR (truncated): truncated 5' long terminal repeat (LTR) from HIV-1
    459..584     +  misc_feature   HIV-1 Ψ: packaging signal of human immunodeficiency virus type 1
    568..931     +  CDS            HIV-1 gag (fragment): gag protein from human immunodeficiency virus 1; gag
   1077..1310    +  misc_feature   RRE: The Rev response element (RRE) of HIV-1 allows for Rev-dependent mRNA export from the nucleus to the cytoplasm.
   1687..1713    +  CDS            Rev (fragment): human immunodeficiency virus 1 (HIV-1) Rev protein; rev; enhances nuclear export of unspliced and incompletely spliced viral mRNAs
   1720..1743    +  promoter       SV40 promoter (fragment): SV40 early promoter
   1744..1815    +  promoter       SV40 promoter (fragment): SV40 enhancer and early promoter
   1839..1974    +  rep_origin     SV40 ori: SV40 origin of replication
   2020..2616    +  CDS            PuroR (fragment): puromycin N-acetyltransferase; pac from Streptomyces; confers resistance to puromycin
   2665..2782    +  misc_feature   cPPT/CTS: central polypurine tract and central termination sequence of HIV-1
   2847..2913    +  CDS            small t antigen (fragment): SV40 (simian virus 40) small t antigen
   2920..4098    +  promoter       EF-1α promoter: strong constitutive promoter for human elongation factor EF-1α
   4115..7318    +  CDS            RBL1: RBL1_HUMAN - Experimental evidence at protein level: Swiss-Prot protein existence level 1. Key regulator of entry into cell division (PubMed:17671431). Directly involved in heterochromatin formation by maintaining overall chromatin structure and, in particular, that of constitutive heterochromatin by stabilizing histone methylation (By similarity). Recruits and targets histone methyltransferases KMT5B and KMT5C, leading to epigenetic transcriptional repression (By similarity). Controls histone H4 'Lys-20' trimethylation (By similarity). Probably acts as a transcription repressor by recruiting
   7334..7387    +  promoter       U6 promoter (fragment): RNA polymerase III promoter for human U6 snRNA
   7429..8017    +  misc_feature   WPRE: woodchuck hepatitis virus posttranscriptional regulatory element
   8068..8087    +  misc_feature   cPPT/CTS (fragment): central polypurine tract and central termination sequence of HIV-1
   8089..8322    +  LTR            3' LTR (ΔU3): self-inactivating 3' long terminal repeat (LTR) from HIV-1
   8400..8521    +  polyA_signal   SV40 poly(A) signal: SV40 polyadenylation signal
   8561..8696    +  rep_origin     SV40 ori: SV40 origin of replication
   8717..8735    -  promoter       T7 promoter: promoter for bacteriophage T7 RNA polymerase
   8743..8898    +  CDS            lacZα (fragment): LacZα fragment of β-galactosidase; lacZ fragment
   8903..9331    +  rep_origin     f1 ori (sequence partly withheld): f1 bacteriophage origin of replication; arrow indicates direction of (+) strand synthesis
   9384..9488    +  promoter       AmpR promoter: bla
   9489..10349   +  CDS            AmpR: β-lactamase; bla; confers resistance to ampicillin, carbenicillin, and related antibiotics
  10520..11108   +  rep_origin     ori: high-copy-number ColE1/pMB1/pBR322/pUC origin of replication
  11291..11383   +  CDS            lacI (fragment): lac repressor; lacI; The lac repressor binds to the lac operator to inhibit transcription in E. coli. This inhibition can be relieved by adding lactose or isopropyl-β-D-thiogalactopyranoside (IPTG).
  11396..11417   +  protein_bind   CAP binding site: CAP binding activates transcription in the presence of cAMP. E. coli catabolite activator protein
  11432..11462   +  promoter       lac promoter: promoter for the E. coli lac operon
  11466..11488   +  protein_bind   lac operator (fragment): The lac repressor binds to the lac operator to inhibit transcription in E. coli. This inhibition can be relieved by adding lactose or isopropyl-β-D-thiogalactopyranoside (IPTG). lac repressor encoded by lacI
  11531..11549   +  promoter       T3 promoter: promoter for bacteriophage T3 RNA polymerase
