[The description below was written by a language model from this plasmid's Addgene catalogue record and pLannotate feature annotations shown in this document.]
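Description:
TFORF1498 is a lentiviral mammalian expression plasmid built on the pLX_TRC317 backbone and carrying the human RBL1 open reading frame (also known as p107), one member of a barcoded transcription factor ORF collection. In bacteria it is maintained through a high-copy ColE1/pUC-type origin and selected with ampicillin via the β-lactamase gene. An f1 origin and remnants of a lac/lacZα cloning region flanked by T3 and T7 promoters are also present in the backbone. The depositor notes that the plasmid can recombine, as is common for LTR-containing vectors.

The viral portion has a third-generation, self-inactivating layout. An RSV promoter drives a truncated HIV-1 5' LTR, followed by the Ψ packaging signal with a gag fragment, the Rev response element for Rev-dependent nuclear export of the genomic RNA, a cPPT/CTS element, and a ΔU3 3' LTR followed by an SV40 polyadenylation signal. Within this transfer cassette, an SV40 early promoter/origin region expresses puromycin N-acetyltransferase for selection of transduced cells. Downstream, the constitutive EF-1α promoter drives the RBL1 coding sequence. A WPRE lies after the ORF to enhance transcript stability and expression.

The catalogue entry states that each construct in the collection carries a unique 24-bp barcode, but the barcode is not annotated as a feature in the table. A short U6 promoter-like fragment is annotated between the ORF and the WPRE. The construct is intended for lentiviral overexpression of RBL1, and the barcode allows the ORF to be identified in pooled screens, such as those examining directed differentiation.
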