Addgene plasmid #142806: TFORF1498
Purpose: Lentiviral vector for overexpressing transcription factor ORFs with unique 24-bp barcodes. Barcodes facilitate identification of transcription factors in pooled screens.
Depositing lab: Feng Zhang. Depositing organization: Broad Institute. Publication: A transcription factor atlas of directed differentiation. Joung J, Ma S, Tay T, Geiger-Schuller KR, Kirchgatterer PC, Verdine VK, Guo B, Arias-Garcia MA, Allen WE, Singh A, Kuksenko O, Abudayyeh OO, Gootenberg JS, Fu Z, Macrae RK, Buenrostro JD, Regev A, Zhang F. Cell. 2023 Jan 5;186(1):209-229.e26. doi: 10.1016/j.cell.2022.11.026. PubMed 36608654.
Backbone
  Vector backbone: pLX_TRC317
  Backbone manufacturer: Broad Institute Genetic Perturbation Platform
  Backbone size w/o insert (bp): 8264
  Vector type: Mammalian Expression, Lentiviral
  Selectable markers: Puromycin
Growth in bacteria
  Bacterial resistance: Ampicillin, 100 μg/mL
  Growth temperature: 30°C
  Growth strain: NEB Stable
  Copy number: High Copy
Gene/Insert
  Gene/Insert name: RBL1
  Species: H. sapiens (human)
  Insert size (bp): 3308
  Entrez Gene: RBL1 (a.k.a. CP107, PRB1, p107)
  Promoter: EF1a
  Cloning method: Unknown
  Sequencing primers: 5′ GGGTGGAGACTGAAGTTAGGCCAG; 3′ CACATAGCGTAAAAGGAGCAACATAG
Terms and licenses: Academic/Nonprofit Terms; Industry Terms: Not Available to Industry
Depositor comments: NM_002895,ENST00000373664 . The transcription factor ORF portion of this plasmid was synthesized by Genewiz. Please test multiple small colonies in case of plasmid recombination. To make this collection available in a timely manner, a portion of this collection was not fully sequenced by Addgene. If an Addgene verified full plasmid sequence is not available, please contact us prior to placing an order to request the full sequence.
How to cite: TFORF1498 was a gift from Feng Zhang (Addgene plasmid # 142806 ; http://n2t.net/addgene:142806 ; RRID:Addgene_142806)
