>Addgene plasmid #142806 | TFORF1498 | depositor partial sequence | sequence record 280556 | Insert
ACCGCCACCATGTTCGAGGACAAGCCCCACGCTGAGGGGGCGGCGGTGGTCGCCGCAGCCGGGGAGGCGC
TACAGGCCCTGTGCCAGGAGCTGAACCTGGACGAGGGGAGCGCGGCCGAAGCCCTGGACGACTTTACTGC
CATCCGAGGCAACTACAGCCTAGAGGGAGAAGTTACACACTGGTTGGCATGTTCATTATATGTTGCATGC
CGCAAAAGCATTATTCCCACGGTTGGAAAGGGTATCATGGAAGGCAACTGTGTTTCACTTACCAGAATAC
TACGTTCAGCTAAATTAAGTTTAATACAATTTTTTAGTAAAATGAAGAAATGGATGGACATGTCAAATCT
ACCACAAGAATTTCGTGAACGTATAGAAAGGCTAGAGAGAAATTTTGAGGTGTCTACTGTAATATTCAAA
AAATATGAGCCAATTTTTTTAGATATATTTCAAAATCCATATGAAGAACCACCAAAGTTACCACGAAGCC
GGAAGCAGAGGAGGATTCCTTGCAGTGTTAAGGATCTGTTTAATTTCTGTTGGACACTTTTTGTTTATAC
TAAGGGTAATTTTCGGATGATTGGGGATGACTTAGTAAACTCTTATCATTTACTTCTATGCTGCTTGGAT
CTGATTTTTGCCAATGCGATTATGTGCCCAAATAGACAAGACTTGCTAAATCCATCATTTAAAGGTTTAC
CATCTGATTTTCATACTGCTGACTTTACGGCTTCTGAAGAGCCACCCTGCATCATTGCTGTACTGTGTGA
ACTGCATGATGGACTTCTCGTAGAAGCAAAAGGAATAAAGGAGCACTACTTTAAGCCATATATTTCAAAA
CTCTTTGACAGGAAGATATTAAAAGGAGAATGCCTCCTGGACCTTTCAAGTTTTACTGATAATAGCAAAG
CAGTGAATAAGGAGTATGAAGAGTATGTTCTAACTGTTGGTGATTTTGATGAGAGGATCTTTTTGGGAGC
AGACGCAGAAGAGGAAATTGGAACACCTCGAAAGTTCACTCGTGACACCCCATTAGGGAAACTGACAGCA
CAGGCTAATGTGGAGTATAACCTTCAACAGCACTTTGAAAAAAAAAGGTCATTTGCACCTTCTACCCCAC
TGACCGGACGGAGATATTTACGAGAAAAAGAAGCAGTCATTACTCCTGTTGCATCAGCCACCCAAAGTGT
GAGCCGGTTACAGAGTATTGTGGCTGGTCTGAAAAATGCACCAAGTGACCAACTTATAAATATTTTTGAA
TCTTGTGTGCGTAATCCTGTGGAAAACATTATGAAAATACTAAAAGGAATAGGAGAGACTTTCTGTCAAC
ACTATACTCAATCAACAGATGAACAGCCAGGATCTCACATAGACTTTGCTGTAAACAGACTAAAGCTGGC
AGAAATTTTGTATTATAAAATACTAGAGACTGTAATGGTTCAGGAAACACGAAGACTTCATGGAATGGAC
ATGTCAGTTCTTTTAGAGCAAGATATATTTCATCGTTCCTTGATGGCTTGTTGTTTGGAAATTGTGCTCT
TTGCCTATAGCTCACCTCGTACTTTTCCTTGGATTATTGAAGTTCTCAACTTGCAACCATTTTACTTTTA
TAAGGTTATTGAGGTGGTGATCCGCTCAGAAGAGGGGCTCTCAAGGGACATGGTGAAACACCTAAACAGC
ATTGAAGAACAGATTTTGGAGAGTTTAGCATGGAGTCACGATTCTGCACTGTGGGAGGCTCTCCAGGTTT
CTGCAAACAAAGTTCCTACCTGTGAAGAAGTTATATTCCCAAATAACTTTGAAACAGGAAATGGAGGAAA
TGTGCAGGGACATCTTCCCCTGATGCCAATGTCTCCTCTAATGCACCCAAGAGTCAAGGAAGTTCGAACT
GACAGTGGGAGTCTTCGAAGAGATATGCAACCATTGTCTCCAATTTCTGTCCATGAACGCTACAGTTCTC
CTACCGCAGGGAGTGCTAAGAGAAGACTCTTTGGAGAGGACCCCCCAAAGGAAATGCTTATGGACAAGAT
CATAACAGAAGGAACAAAATTGAAAATCGCTCCTTCTTCAAGCATTACTGCTGAAAATGTATCAATTTTA
CCTGGTCAAACTCTTCTAACAATGGCCACAGCCCCAGTAACAGGAACAACAGGACATAAAGTTACAATTC
CATTACATGGTGTCGCAAATGATGCTGGAGAGATCACACTGATACCTCTTTCCATGAATACAAATCAGGA
GTCCAAAGTCAAGAGTCCTGTATCACTTACTGCTCATTCATTAATTGGTGCTTCTCCAAAACAGACCAAT
CTGACTAAAGCACAAGAGGTACATTCAACTGGAATAAACAGGCCAAAGAGAACTGGGTCCTTAGCACTAT
TTTACAGAAAGGTCTATCATTTGGCAAGTGTACGCTTACGTGATCTATGTCTAAAACTGGATGTTTCAAA
TGAGTTACGAAGGAAGATATGGACGTGTTTTGAATTCACTTTAGTTCACTGTCCTGATCTAATGAAAGAC
AGGCATTTGGATCAGCTCCTCCTTTGTGCCTTTTATATCATGGCAAAGGTAACAAAAGAAGAAAGAACTT
TTCAAGAAATTATGAAAAGTTATAGGAATCAGCCCCAAGCTAATAGTCACGTATATAGAAGTGTTCTGCT
GAAAAGTATTCCAAGAGAAGTTGTGGCATATAATAAAAATATAAATGATGACTTTGAAATGATAGATTGT
GACTTAGAAGATGCTACAAAAACACCTGACTGTTCCAGTGGACCAGTGAAAGAGGAAAGAGGTGATCTTA
TAAAATTTTACAATACAATATATGTAGGAAGAGTGAAGTCATTTGCACTGAAATACGACTTGGCGAATCA
GGACCATATGATGGATGCTCCACCACTCTCTCCTTTTCCACATATTAAACAACAGCCAGGCTCACCACGC
CGCATTTCCCAGCAGCACTCCATTTATATTTCCCCGCACAAGAATGGGTCAGGCCTTACACCAAGAAGCG
CTCTGCTGTACAAGTTCAATGGCAGCCCTTCTAAGAGTTTGAAAGATATCAACAACATGATAAGGCAAGG
TGAGCAGAGAACCAAGAAGCGAGTAATAGCCATCGATAGTGATGCAGAATCCCCTGCCAAACGCGTCTGT
CAAGAAAATGATGACGTTTTACTGAAACGACTACAGGATGTTGTCAGTGAAAGAGCAAATCATTAGTAAT
GAACTAGTCCGTAACTTGAAAGTATTTCGATTTCTTGGCTTTATATATCTTGTGGAAAGGACGAACTTGC
TACTGACACCACACCACA
