>Addgene plasmid #142806 | TFORF1498 | depositor partial sequence | sequence record 280557 | Barcode
ACTTGCTACTGACACCACACCACA
